>Addgene plasmid #113796 | pSPDEF.1.0-gDNA | depositor full sequence | sequence record 214757 | Full Sequence
TAGAGCTAGAAATAGCAAGTTAAAATAAGGCTAGTCCGTTATCAACTTGAAAAAGTGGCACCGAGTCGGT
GCTTTTTTGTTTTAGAGCTAGAAATAGCAAGTTAAAATAAGGCTAGTCCGTTTTTAGCGCGTGCGCCAAT
TCTGCAGACAAATGGCTCTAGAGGTACCCGTTACATAACTTACGGTAAATGGCCCGCCTGGCTGACCGCC
CAACGACCCCCGCCCATTGACGTCAATAGTAACGCCAATAGGGACTTTCCATTGACGTCAATGGGTGGAG
TATTTACGGTAAACTGCCCACTTGGCAGTACATCAAGTGTATCATATGCCAAGTACGCCCCCTATTGACG
TCAATGACGGTAAATGGCCCGCCTGGCATTGTGCCCAGTACATGACCTTATGGGACTTTCCTACTTGGCA
GTACATCTACGTATTAGTCATCGCTATTACCATGGTCGAGGTGAGCCCCACGTTCTGCTTCACTCTCCCC
ATCTCCCCCCCCTCCCCACCCCCAATTTTGTATTTATTTATTTTTTAATTATTTTGTGCAGCGATGGGGG
CGGGGGGGGGGGGGGGGCGCGCGCCAGGCGGGGCGGGGCGGGGCGAGGGGCGGGGCGGGGCGAGGCGGAG
AGGTGCGGCGGCAGCCAATCAGAGCGGCGCGCTCCGAAAGTTTCCTTTTATGGCGAGGCGGCGGCGGCGG
CGGCCCTATAAAAAGCGAAGCGCGCGGCGGGCGGGAGTCGCTGCGACGCTGCCTTCGCCCCGTGCCCCGC
TCCGCCGCCGCCTCGCGCCGCCCGCCCCGGCTCTGACTGACCGCGTTACTCCCACAGGTGAGCGGGCGGG
ACGGCCCTTCTCCTCCGGGCTGTAATTAGCTGAGCAAGAGGTAAGGGTTTAAGGGATGGTTGGTTGGTGG
GGTATTAATGTTTAATTACCTGGAGCACCTGCCTGAAATCACTTTTTTTCAGGTTGGACCGGTGCCACCA
TGGACTATAAGGACCACGACGGAGACTACAAGGATCATGATATTGATTACAAAGACGATGACGATAAGAT
GGCCCCAAAGAAGAAGCGGAAGGTCGGTATCCACGGAGTCCCAGCAGCCGACAAGAAGTACAGCATCGGC
CTGGACATCGGCACCAACTCTGTGGGCTGGGCCGTGATCACCGACGAGTACAAGGTGCCCAGCAAGAAAT
TCAAGGTGCTGGGCAACACCGACCGGCACAGCATCAAGAAGAACCTGATCGGAGCCCTGCTGTTCGACAG
CGGCGAAACAGCCGAGGCCACCCGGCTGAAGAGAACCGCCAGAAGAAGATACACCAGACGGAAGAACCGG
ATCTGCTATCTGCAAGAGATCTTCAGCAACGAGATGGCCAAGGTGGACGACAGCTTCTTCCACAGACTGG
AAGAGTCCTTCCTGGTGGAAGAGGATAAGAAGCACGAGCGGCACCCCATCTTCGGCAACATCGTGGACGA
GGTGGCCTACCACGAGAAGTACCCCACCATCTACCACCTGAGAAAGAAACTGGTGGACAGCACCGACAAG
GCCGACCTGCGGCTGATCTATCTGGCCCTGGCCCACATGATCAAGTTCCGGGGCCACTTCCTGATCGAGG
GCGACCTGAACCCCGACAACAGCGACGTGGACAAGCTGTTCATCCAGCTGGTGCAGACCTACAACCAGCT
GTTCGAGGAAAACCCCATCAACGCCAGCGGCGTGGACGCCAAGGCCATCCTGTCTGCCAGACTGAGCAAG
AGCAGACGGCTGGAAAATCTGATCGCCCAGCTGCCCGGCGAGAAGAAGAATGGCCTGTTCGGAAACCTGA
TTGCCCTGAGCCTGGGCCTGACCCCCAACTTCAAGAGCAACTTCGACCTGGCCGAGGATGCCAAACTGCA
GCTGAGCAAGGACACCTACGACGACGACCTGGACAACCTGCTGGCCCAGATCGGCGACCAGTACGCCGAC
CTGTTTCTGGCCGCCAAGAACCTGTCCGACGCCATCCTGCTGAGCGACATCCTGAGAGTGAACACCGAGA
TCACCAAGGCCCCCCTGAGCGCCTCTATGATCAAGAGATACGACGAGCACCACCAGGACCTGACCCTGCT
GAAAGCTCTCGTGCGGCAGCAGCTGCCTGAGAAGTACAAAGAGATTTTCTTCGACCAGAGCAAGAACGGC
TACGCCGGCTACATTGACGGCGGAGCCAGCCAGGAAGAGTTCTACAAGTTCATCAAGCCCATCCTGGAAA
AGATGGACGGCACCGAGGAACTGCTCGTGAAGCTGAACAGAGAGGACCTGCTGCGGAAGCAGCGGACCTT
CGACAACGGCAGCATCCCCCACCAGATCCACCTGGGAGAGCTGCACGCCATTCTGCGGCGGCAGGAAGAT
TTTTACCCATTCCTGAAGGACAACCGGGAAAAGATCGAGAAGATCCTGACCTTCCGCATCCCCTACTACG
TGGGCCCTCTGGCCAGGGGAAACAGCAGATTCGCCTGGATGACCAGAAAGAGCGAGGAAACCATCACCCC
CTGGAACTTCGAGGAAGTGGTGGACAAGGGCGCTTCCGCCCAGAGCTTCATCGAGCGGATGACCAACTTC
GATAAGAACCTGCCCAACGAGAAGGTGCTGCCCAAGCACAGCCTGCTGTACGAGTACTTCACCGTGTATA
ACGAGCTGACCAAAGTGAAATACGTGACCGAGGGAATGAGAAAGCCCGCCTTCCTGAGCGGCGAGCAGAA
AAAGGCCATCGTGGACCTGCTGTTCAAGACCAACCGGAAAGTGACCGTGAAGCAGCTGAAAGAGGACTAC
TTCAAGAAAATCGAGTGCTTCGACTCCGTGGAAATCTCCGGCGTGGAAGATCGGTTCAACGCCTCCCTGG
GCACATACCACGATCTGCTGAAAATTATCAAGGACAAGGACTTCCTGGACAATGAGGAAAACGAGGACAT
TCTGGAAGATATCGTGCTGACCCTGACACTGTTTGAGGACAGAGAGATGATCGAGGAACGGCTGAAAACC
TATGCCCACCTGTTCGACGACAAAGTGATGAAGCAGCTGAAGCGGCGGAGATACACCGGCTGGGGCAGGC
TGAGCCGGAAGCTGATCAACGGCATCCGGGACAAGCAGTCCGGCAAGACAATCCTGGATTTCCTGAAGTC
CGACGGCTTCGCCAACAGAAACTTCATGCAGCTGATCCACGACGACAGCCTGACCTTTAAAGAGGACATC
CAGAAAGCCCAGGTGTCCGGCCAGGGCGATAGCCTGCACGAGCACATTGCCAATCTGGCCGGCAGCCCCG
CCATTAAGAAGGGCATCCTGCAGACAGTGAAGGTGGTGGACGAGCTCGTGAAAGTGATGGGCCGGCACAA
GCCCGAGAACATCGTGATCGAAATGGCCAGAGAGAACCAGACCACCCAGAAGGGACAGAAGAACAGCCGC
GAGAGAATGAAGCGGATCGAAGAGGGCATCAAAGAGCTGGGCAGCCAGATCCTGAAAGAACACCCCGTGG
AAAACACCCAGCTGCAGAACGAGAAGCTGTACCTGTACTACCTGCAGAATGGGCGGGATATGTACGTGGA
CCAGGAACTGGACATCAACCGGCTGTCCGACTACGATGTGGACCATATCGTGCCTCAGAGCTTTCTGAAG
GACGACTCCATCGACAACAAGGTGCTGACCAGAAGCGACAAGAACCGGGGCAAGAGCGACAACGTGCCCT
CCGAAGAGGTCGTGAAGAAGATGAAGAACTACTGGCGGCAGCTGCTGAACGCCAAGCTGATTACCCAGAG
AAAGTTCGACAATCTGACCAAGGCCGAGAGAGGCGGCCTGAGCGAACTGGATAAGGCCGGCTTCATCAAG
AGACAGCTGGTGGAAACCCGGCAGATCACAAAGCACGTGGCACAGATCCTGGACTCCCGGATGAACACTA
AGTACGACGAGAATGACAAGCTGATCCGGGAAGTGAAAGTGATCACCCTGAAGTCCAAGCTGGTGTCCGA
TTTCCGGAAGGATTTCCAGTTTTACAAAGTGCGCGAGATCAACAACTACCACCACGCCCACGACGCCTAC
CTGAACGCCGTCGTGGGAACCGCCCTGATCAAAAAGTACCCTAAGCTGGAAAGCGAGTTCGTGTACGGCG
ACTACAAGGTGTACGACGTGCGGAAGATGATCGCCAAGAGCGAGCAGGAAATCGGCAAGGCTACCGCCAA
GTACTTCTTCTACAGCAACATCATGAACTTTTTCAAGACCGAGATTACCCTGGCCAACGGCGAGATCCGG
AAGCGGCCTCTGATCGAGACAAACGGCGAAACCGGGGAGATCGTGTGGGATAAGGGCCGGGATTTTGCCA
CCGTGCGGAAAGTGCTGAGCATGCCCCAAGTGAATATCGTGAAAAAGACCGAGGTGCAGACAGGCGGCTT
CAGCAAAGAGTCTATCCTGCCCAAGAGGAACAGCGATAAGCTGATCGCCAGAAAGAAGGACTGGGACCCT
AAGAAGTACGGCGGCTTCGACAGCCCCACCGTGGCCTATTCTGTGCTGGTGGTGGCCAAAGTGGAAAAGG
GCAAGTCCAAGAAACTGAAGAGTGTGAAAGAGCTGCTGGGGATCACCATCATGGAAAGAAGCAGCTTCGA
GAAGAATCCCATCGACTTTCTGGAAGCCAAGGGCTACAAAGAAGTGAAAAAGGACCTGATCATCAAGCTG
CCTAAGTACTCCCTGTTCGAGCTGGAAAACGGCCGGAAGAGAATGCTGGCCTCTGCCGGCGAACTGCAGA
AGGGAAACGAACTGGCCCTGCCCTCCAAATATGTGAACTTCCTGTACCTGGCCAGCCACTATGAGAAGCT
GAAGGGCTCCCCCGAGGATAATGAGCAGAAACAGCTGTTTGTGGAACAGCACAAGCACTACCTGGACGAG
ATCATCGAGCAGATCAGCGAGTTCTCCAAGAGAGTGATCCTGGCCGACGCTAATCTGGACAAAGTGCTGT
CCGCCTACAACAAGCACCGGGATAAGCCCATCAGAGAGCAGGCCGAGAATATCATCCACCTGTTTACCCT
GACCAATCTGGGAGCCCCTGCCGCCTTCAAGTACTTTGACACCACCATCGACCGGAAGAGGTACACCAGC
ACCAAAGAGGTGCTGGACGCCACCCTGATCCACCAGAGCATCACCGGCCTGTACGAGACACGGATCGACC
TGTCTCAGCTGGGAGGCGACAAAAGGCCGGCGGCCACGAAAAAGGCCGGCCAGGCAAAAAAGAAAAAGTA
AGAATTCCTAGAGCTCGCTGATCAGCCTCGACTGTGCCTTCTAGTTGCCAGCCATCTGTTGTTTGCCCCT
CCCCCGTGCCTTCCTTGACCCTGGAAGGTGCCACTCCCACTGTCCTTTCCTAATAAAATGAGGAAATTGC
ATCGCATTGTCTGAGTAGGTGTCATTCTATTCTGGGGGGTGGGGTGGGGCAGGACAGCAAGGGGGAGGAT
TGGGAAGAGAATAGCAGGCATGCTGGGGAGCGGCCGCAGGAACCCCTAGTGATGGAGTTGGCCACTCCCT
CTCTGCGCGCTCGCTCGCTCACTGAGGCCGGGCGACCAAAGGTCGCCCGACGCCCGGGCTTTGCCCGGGC
GGCCTCAGTGAGCGAGCGAGCGCGCAGCTGCCTGCAGGGGCGCCTGATGCGGTATTTTCTCCTTACGCAT
CTGTGCGGTATTTCACACCGCATA
[142 nt withheld, positions 5695-5836]
C
[141 nt withheld, positions 5838-5978]
CCTTTGACGTTGGAGTCCACGTTCTTT
[37 nt withheld, positions 6006-6042]
ACCCTATCTCGGGCTATTCTTTTGATTTATAAGGGATTTTGCCGATTTCGGCCTATTGGTTAAAAAATGA
GCTGATTTAACAAAAATTTAACGCGAATTTTAACAAAATATTAACGTTTACAATTTTATGGTGCACTCTC
AGTACAATCTGCTCTGATGCCGCATAGTTAAGCCAGCCCCGACACCCGCCAACACCCGCTGACGCGCCCT
GACGGGCTTGTCTGCTCCCGGCATCCGCTTACAGACAAGCTGTGACCGTCTCCGGGAGCTGCATGTGTCA
GAGGTTTTCACCGTCATCACCGAAACGCGCGAGACGAAAGGGCCTCGTGATACGCCTATTTTTATAGGTT
AATGTCATGATAATAATGGTTTCTTAGACGTCAGGTGGCACTTTTCGGGGAAATGTGCGCGGAACCCCTA
TTTGTTTATTTTTCTAAATACATTCAAATATGTATCCGCTCATGAGACAATAACCCTGATAAATGCTTCA
ATAATATTGAAAAAGGAAGAGTATGAGTATTCAACATTTCCGTGTCGCCCTTATTCCCTTTTTTGCGGCA
TTTTGCCTTCCTGTTTTTGCTCACCCAGAAACGCTGGTGAAAGTAAAAGATGCTGAAGATCAGTTGGGTG
CACGAGTGGGTTACATCGAACTGGATCTCAACAGCGGTAAGATCCTTGAGAGTTTTCGCCCCGAAGAACG
TTTTCCAATGATGAGCACTTTTAAAGTTCTGCTATGTGGCGCGGTATTATCCCGTATTGACGCCGGGCAA
GAGCAACTCGGTCGCCGCATACACTATTCTCAGAATGACTTGGTTGAGTACTCACCAGTCACAGAAAAGC
ATCTTACGGATGGCATGACAGTAAGAGAATTATGCAGTGCTGCCATAACCATGAGTGATAACACTGCGGC
CAACTTACTTCTGACAACGATCGGAGGACCGAAGGAGCTAACCGCTTTTTTGCACAACATGGGGGATCAT
GTAACTCGCCTTGATCGTTGGGAACCGGAGCTGAATGAAGCCATACCAAACGACGAGCGTGACACCACGA
TGCCTGTAGCAATGGCAACAACGTTGCGCAAACTATTAACTGGCGAACTACTTACTCTAGCTTCCCGGCA
ACAATTAATAGACTGGATGGAGGCGGATAAAGTTGCAGGACCACTTCTGCGCTCGGCCCTTCCGGCTGGC
TGGTTTATTGCTGATAAATCTGGAGCCGGTGAGCGTGGAAGCCGCGGTATCATTGCAGCACTGGGGCCAG
ATGGTAAGCCCTCCCGTATCGTAGTTATCTACACGACGGGGAGTCAGGCAACTATGGATGAACGAAATAG
ACAGATCGCTGAGATAGGTGCCTCACTGATTAAGCATTGGTAACTGTCAGACCAAGTTTACTCATATATA
CTTTAGATTGATTTAAAACTTCATTTTTAATTTAAAAGGATCTAGGTGAAGATCCTTTTTGATAATCTCA
TGACCAAAATCCCTTAACGTGAGTTTTCGTTCCACTGAGCGTCAGACCCCGTAGAAAAGATCAAAGGATC
TTCTTGAGATCCTTTTTTTCTGCGCGTAATCTGCTGCTTGCAAACAAAAAAACCACCGCTACCAGCGGTG
GTTTGTTTGCCGGATCAAGAGCTACCAACTCTTTTTCCGAAGGTAACTGGCTTCAGCAGAGCGCAGATAC
CAAATACTGTCCTTCTAGTGTAGCCGTAGTTAGGCCACCACTTCAAGAACTCTGTAGCACCGCCTACATA
CCTCGCTCTGCTAATCCTGTTACCAGTGGCTGCTGCCAGTGGCGATAAGTCGTGTCTTACCGGGTTGGAC
TCAAGACGATAGTTACCGGATAAGGCGCAGCGGTCGGGCTGAACGGGGGGTTCGTGCACACAGCCCAGCT
TGGAGCGAACGACCTACACCGAACTGAGATACCTACAGCGTGAGCTATGAGAAAGCGCCACGCTTCCCGA
AGGGAGAAAGGCGGACAGGTATCCGGTAAGCGGCAGGGTCGGAACAGGAGAGCGCACGAGGGAGCTTCCA
GGGGGAAACGCCTGGTATCTTTATAGTCCTGTCGGGTTTCGCCACCTCTGACTTGAGCGTCGATTTTTGT
GATGCTCGTCAGGGGGGCGGAGCCTATGGAAAAACGCCAGCAACGCGGCCTTTTTACGGTTCCTGGCCTT
TTGCTGGCCTTTTGCTCACATGTGAGGGCCTATTTCCCATGATTCCTTCATATTTGCATATACGATACAA
GGCTGTTAGAGAGATAATTGGAATTAATTTGACTGTAAACACAAAGATATTAGTACAAAATACGTGACGT
AGAAAGTAATAATTTCTTGGGTAGTTTGCAGTTTTAAAATTATGTTTTAAAATGGACTATCATATGCTTA
CCGTAACTTGAAAGTATTTCGATTTCTTGGCTTTATATATCTTGTGGAAAGGACGAAACACCTGGGCCAG
GCACTCAGATGGTTT
Features (pLannotate 1.2.2; 18 found; start..end, strand, type, name):
     79..122     +  misc_RNA       gRNA scaffold (fragment): guide RNA scaffold for the Streptococcus pyogenes CRISPR/Cas9 system
    169..454     +  enhancer       CMV enhancer: human cytomegalovirus immediate early enhancer; contains an 18-bp deletion relative to the standard CMV enhancer
    456..733     +  promoter       chicken β-actin promoter: No description available
    734..962     +  intron         hybrid intron: hybrid between chicken β-actin (CBA) and minute virus of mice (MMV) introns (Gray et al., 2011)
   1100..2701    +  CDS            Cas9(N): N-terminal portion of Streptococcus pyogenes Cas9 (Zetsche et al., 2015)
   2702..5200    +  CDS            Cas9(C): C-terminal portion of Streptococcus pyogenes Cas9 (Zetsche et al., 2015)
   5201..5248    +  CDS            nucleoplasmin NLS: bipartite nuclear localization signal from nucleoplasmin
   5282..5393    +  polyA_signal   bGH poly(A) signal: bovine growth hormone polyadenylation signal
   5498..5638    +  repeat_region  AAV2 ITR: inverted terminal repeat of adeno-associated virus serotype 2 inverted
   5643..5694    -  misc_feature   bom (fragment): basis of mobility region from pBR322
   5713..6093    +  rep_origin     M13 ori (sequence partly withheld): M13 bacteriophage origin of replication; arrow indicates direction of (+) strand synthesis
   6169..6218    -  misc_feature   bom (fragment): basis of mobility region from pBR322
   6320..6355    -  CDS            rop (fragment): Rop protein, which maintains plasmids at low copy number; rop
   6450..6554    +  promoter       AmpR promoter: bla
   6555..7415    +  CDS            AmpR: β-lactamase; bla; confers resistance to ampicillin, carbenicillin, and related antibiotics
   7586..8174    +  rep_origin     ori: high-copy-number ColE1/pMB1/pBR322/pUC origin of replication
   8236..8476    +  promoter       U6 promoter: RNA polymerase III promoter for human U6 snRNA
   8504..72      +  misc_RNA       gRNA scaffold (across the origin): guide RNA scaffold for the Streptococcus pyogenes CRISPR/Cas9 system
