>Addgene plasmid #113796 | pSPDEF.1.0-gDNA | addgene full sequence | sequence record 230613 | Addgene NGS Result
TAGAGCTAGAAATAGCAAGTTAAAATAAGGCTAGTCCGTTATCAACTTGAAAAAGTGGCACCGAGTCGGT
GCTTTTTTGTTTTAGAGCTAGAAATAGCAAGTTAAAATAAGGCTAGTCCGTTTTTAGCGCGTGCGCCAAT
TCTGCAGACAAATGGCTCTAGAGGTACCCGTTACATAACTTACGGTAAATGGCCCGCCTGGCTGACCGCC
CAACGACCCCCGCCCATTGACGTCAATAGTAACGCCAATAGGGACTTTCCATTGACGTCAATGGGTGGAG
TATTTACGGTAAACTGCCCACTTGGCAGTACATCAAGTGTATCATATGCCAAGTACGCCCCCTATTGACG
TCAATGACGGTAAATGGCCCGCCTGGCATTGTGCCCAGTACATGACCTTATGGGACTTTCCTACTTGGCA
GTACATCTACGTATTAGTCATCGCTATTACCATGGTCGAGGTGAGCCCCACGTTCTGCTTCACTCTCCCC
ATCTCCCCCCCCTCCCCACCCCCAATTTTGTATTTATTTATTTTTTAATTATTTTGTGCAGCGATGGGGG
CGGGGGGGGGGGGGGCGGGGCGGGGCGAGGCGGAGAGGTGCGGCGGCAGCCAATCAGAGCGGCGCGCTCC
GAAAGTTTCCTTTTATGGCGAGGCGGCGGCGGCGGCGGCCCTATAAAAAGCGAAGCGCGCGGCGGGCGGG
AGTCGCTGCGCGCTGCCTTCGCCCCGTGCCCCGCTCCGCCGCCGCCTCGCGCCGCCCGCCCCGGCTCTGA
CTGACCGCGTTACTCCCACAGGTGAGCGGGCGGGACGGCCCTTCTCCTCCGGGCTGTAATTAGCTGAGCA
AGAGGTAAGGGTTTAAGGGATGGTTGGTTGGTGGGGTATTAATGTTTAATTACCTGGAGCACCTGCCTGA
AATCACTTTTTTTCAGGTTGGACCGGTGCCACCATGGACTATAAGGACCACGACGGAGACTACAAGGATC
ATGATATTGATTACAAAGACGATGACGATAAGATGGCCCCAAAGAAGAAGCGGAAGGTCGGTATCCACGG
AGTCCCAGCAGCCGACAAGAAGTACAGCATCGGCCTGGACATCGGCACCAACTCTGTGGGCTGGGCCGTG
ATCACCGACGAGTACAAGGTGCCCAGCAAGAAATTCAAGGTGCTGGGCAACACCGACCGGCACAGCATCA
AGAAGAACCTGATCGGAGCCCTGCTGTTCGACAGCGGCGAAACAGCCGAGGCCACCCGGCTGAAGAGAAC
CGCCAGAAGAAGATACACCAGACGGAAGAACCGGATCTGCTATCTGCAAGAGATCTTCAGCAACGAGATG
GCCAAGGTGGACGACAGCTTCTTCCACAGACTGGAAGAGTCCTTCCTGGTGGAAGAGGATAAGAAGCACG
AGCGGCACCCCATCTTCGGCAACATCGTGGACGAGGTGGCCTACCACGAGAAGTACCCCACCATCTACCA
CCTGAGAAAGAAACTGGTGGACAGCACCGACAAGGCCGACCTGCGGCTGATCTATCTGGCCCTGGCCCAC
ATGATCAAGTTCCGGGGCCACTTCCTGATCGAGGGCGACCTGAACCCCGACAACAGCGACGTGGACAAGC
TGTTCATCCAGCTGGTGCAGACCTACAACCAGCTGTTCGAGGAAAACCCCATCAACGCCAGCGGCGTGGA
CGCCAAGGCCATCCTGTCTGCCAGACTGAGCAAGAGCAGACGGCTGGAAAATCTGATCGCCCAGCTGCCC
GGCGAGAAGAAGAATGGCCTGTTCGGAAACCTGATTGCCCTGAGCCTGGGCCTGACCCCCAACTTCAAGA
GCAACTTCGACCTGGCCGAGGATGCCAAACTGCAGCTGAGCAAGGACACCTACGACGACGACCTGGACAA
CCTGCTGGCCCAGATCGGCGACCAGTACGCCGACCTGTTTCTGGCCGCCAAGAACCTGTCCGACGCCATC
CTGCTGAGCGACATCCTGAGAGTGAACACCGAGATCACCAAGGCCCCCCTGAGCGCCTCTATGATCAAGA
GATACGACGAGCACCACCAGGACCTGACCCTGCTGAAAGCTCTCGTGCGGCAGCAGCTGCCTGAGAAGTA
CAAAGAGATTTTCTTCGACCAGAGCAAGAACGGCTACGCCGGCTACATTGACGGCGGAGCCAGCCAGGAA
GAGTTCTACAAGTTCATCAAGCCCATCCTGGAAAAGATGGACGGCACCGAGGAACTGCTCGTGAAGCTGA
ACAGAGAGGACCTGCTGCGGAAGCAGCGGACCTTCGACAACGGCAGCATCCCCCACCAGATCCACCTGGG
AGAGCTGCACGCCATTCTGCGGCGGCAGGAAGATTTTTACCCATTCCTGAAGGACAACCGGGAAAAGATC
GAGAAGATCCTGACCTTCCGCATCCCCTACTACGTGGGCCCTCTGGCCAGGGGAAACAGCAGATTCGCCT
GGATGACCAGAAAGAGCGAGGAAACCATCACCCCCTGGAACTTCGAGGAAGTGGTGGACAAGGGCGCTTC
CGCCCAGAGCTTCATCGAGCGGATGACCAACTTCGATAAGAACCTGCCCAACGAGAAGGTGCTGCCCAAG
CACAGCCTGCTGTACGAGTACTTCACCGTGTATAACGAGCTGACCAAAGTGAAATACGTGACCGAGGGAA
TGAGAAAGCCCGCCTTCCTGAGCGGCGAGCAGAAAAAGGCCATCGTGGACCTGCTGTTCAAGACCAACCG
GAAAGTGACCGTGAAGCAGCTGAAAGAGGACTACTTCAAGAAAATCGAGTGCTTCGACTCCGTGGAAATC
TCCGGCGTGGAAGATCGGTTCAACGCCTCCCTGGGCACATACCACGATCTGCTGAAAATTATCAAGGACA
AGGACTTCCTGGACAATGAGGAAAACGAGGACATTCTGGAAGATATCGTGCTGACCCTGACACTGTTTGA
GGACAGAGAGATGATCGAGGAACGGCTGAAAACCTATGCCCACCTGTTCGACGACAAAGTGATGAAGCAG
CTGAAGCGGCGGAGATACACCGGCTGGGGCAGGCTGAGCCGGAAGCTGATCAACGGCATCCGGGACAAGC
AGTCCGGCAAGACAATCCTGGATTTCCTGAAGTCCGACGGCTTCGCCAACAGAAACTTCATGCAGCTGAT
CCACGACGACAGCCTGACCTTTAAAGAGGACATCCAGAAAGCCCAGGTGTCCGGCCAGGGCGATAGCCTG
CACGAGCACATTGCCAATCTGGCCGGCAGCCCCGCCATTAAGAAGGGCATCCTGCAGACAGTGAAGGTGG
TGGACGAGCTCGTGAAAGTGATGGGCCGGCACAAGCCCGAGAACATCGTGATCGAAATGGCCAGAGAGAA
CCAGACCACCCAGAAGGGACAGAAGAACAGCCGCGAGAGAATGAAGCGGATCGAAGAGGGCATCAAAGAG
CTGGGCAGCCAGATCCTGAAAGAACACCCCGTGGAAAACACCCAGCTGCAGAACGAGAAGCTGTACCTGT
ACTACCTGCAGAATGGGCGGGATATGTACGTGGACCAGGAACTGGACATCAACCGGCTGTCCGACTACGA
TGTGGACCATATCGTGCCTCAGAGCTTTCTGAAGGACGACTCCATCGACAACAAGGTGCTGACCAGAAGC
GACAAGAACCGGGGCAAGAGCGACAACGTGCCCTCCGAAGAGGTCGTGAAGAAGATGAAGAACTACTGGC
GGCAGCTGCTGAACGCCAAGCTGATTACCCAGAGAAAGTTCGACAATCTGACCAAGGCCGAGAGAGGCGG
CCTGAGCGAACTGGATAAGGCCGGCTTCATCAAGAGACAGCTGGTGGAAACCCGGCAGATCACAAAGCAC
GTGGCACAGATCCTGGACTCCCGGATGAACACTAAGTACGACGAGAATGACAAGCTGATCCGGGAAGTGA
AAGTGATCACCCTGAAGTCCAAGCTGGTGTCCGATTTCCGGAAGGATTTCCAGTTTTACAAAGTGCGCGA
GATCAACAACTACCACCACGCCCACGACGCCTACCTGAACGCCGTCGTGGGAACCGCCCTGATCAAAAAG
TACCCTAAGCTGGAAAGCGAGTTCGTGTACGGCGACTACAAGGTGTACGACGTGCGGAAGATGATCGCCA
AGAGCGAGCAGGAAATCGGCAAGGCTACCGCCAAGTACTTCTTCTACAGCAACATCATGAACTTTTTCAA
GACCGAGATTACCCTGGCCAACGGCGAGATCCGGAAGCGGCCTCTGATCGAGACAAACGGCGAAACCGGG
GAGATCGTGTGGGATAAGGGCCGGGATTTTGCCACCGTGCGGAAAGTGCTGAGCATGCCCCAAGTGAATA
TCGTGAAAAAGACCGAGGTGCAGACAGGCGGCTTCAGCAAAGAGTCTATCCTGCCCAAGAGGAACAGCGA
TAAGCTGATCGCCAGAAAGAAGGACTGGGACCCTAAGAAGTACGGCGGCTTCGACAGCCCCACCGTGGCC
TATTCTGTGCTGGTGGTGGCCAAAGTGGAAAAGGGCAAGTCCAAGAAACTGAAGAGTGTGAAAGAGCTGC
TGGGGATCACCATCATGGAAAGAAGCAGCTTCGAGAAGAATCCCATCGACTTTCTGGAAGCCAAGGGCTA
CAAAGAAGTGAAAAAGGACCTGATCATCAAGCTGCCTAAGTACTCCCTGTTCGAGCTGGAAAACGGCCGG
AAGAGAATGCTGGCCTCTGCCGGCGAACTGCAGAAGGGAAACGAACTGGCCCTGCCCTCCAAATATGTGA
ACTTCCTGTACCTGGCCAGCCACTATGAGAAGCTGAAGGGCTCCCCCGAGGATAATGAGCAGAAACAGCT
GTTTGTGGAACAGCACAAGCACTACCTGGACGAGATCATCGAGCAGATCAGCGAGTTCTCCAAGAGAGTG
ATCCTGGCCGACGCTAATCTGGACAAAGTGCTGTCCGCCTACAACAAGCACCGGGATAAGCCCATCAGAG
AGCAGGCCGAGAATATCATCCACCTGTTTACCCTGACCAATCTGGGAGCCCCTGCCGCCTTCAAGTACTT
TGACACCACCATCGACCGGAAGAGGTACACCAGCACCAAAGAGGTGCTGGACGCCACCCTGATCCACCAG
AGCATCACCGGCCTGTACGAGACACGGATCGACCTGTCTCAGCTGGGAGGCGACAAAAGGCCGGCGGCCA
CGAAAAAGGCCGGCCAGGCAAAAAAGAAAAAGTAAGAATTCCTAGAGCTCGCTGATCAGCCTCGACTGTG
CCTTCTAGTTGCCAGCCATCTGTTGTTTGCCCCTCCCCCGTGCCTTCCTTGACCCTGGAAGGTGCCACTC
CCACTGTCCTTTCCTAATAAAATGAGGAAATTGCATCGCATTGTCTGAGTAGGTGTCATTCTATTCTGGG
GGGTGGGGTGGGGCAGGACAGCAAGGGGGAGGATTGGGAAGAGAATAGCAGGCATGCTGGGGAGCGGCCG
CAGGAACCCCTAGTGATGGAGTTGGCCACTCCCTCTCTGCGCGCTCGCTCGCTCACTGAGGCCGGGCGAC
CAAAGGTCGCCCGACGCCCGGGCTTTGCCCGGGCGGCCTCAGTGAGCGAGCGAGCGCGCAGCTGCCTGCA
GGGGCGCCTGATGCGGTATTTTCTCCTTACGCATCTGTGCGGTATTTCACACCGCATA
[95 nt withheld, positions 5659-5753]
T
[46 nt withheld, positions 5755-5800]
C
[141 nt withheld, positions 5802-5942]
CCTTTGACGTTGGAGTCCACGTTCTTT
[37 nt withheld, positions 5970-6006]
ACTCTATCTCGGGCTATTCTTTTGATTTATAAGGGATTTTGCCGATTTCGGTCTATTGGTTAAAAAATGA
GCTGATTTAACAAAAATTTAACGCGAATTTTAACAAAATATTAACGTTTACAATTTTATGGTGCACTCTC
AGTACAATCTGCTCTGATGCCGCATAGTTAAGCCAGCCCCGACACCCGCCAACACCCGCTGACGCGCCCT
GACGGGCTTGTCTGCTCCCGGCATCCGCTTACAGACAAGCTGTGACCGTCTCCGGGAGCTGCATGTGTCA
GAGGTTTTCACCGTCATCACCGAAACGCGCGAGACGAAAGGGCCTCGTGATACGCCTATTTTTATAGGTT
AATGTCATGATAATAATGGTTTCTTAGACGTCAGGTGGCACTTTTCGGGGAAATGTGCGCGGAACCCCTA
TTTGTTTATTTTTCTAAATACATTCAAATATGTATCCGCTCATGAGACAATAACCCTGATAAATGCTTCA
ATAATATTGAAAAAGGAAGAGTATGAGTATTCAACATTTCCGTGTCGCCCTTATTCCCTTTTTTGCGGCA
TTTTGCCTTCCTGTTTTTGCTCACCCAGAAACGCTGGTGAAAGTAAAAGATGCTGAAGATCAGTTGGGTG
CACGAGTGGGTTACATCGAACTGGATCTCAACAGCGGTAAGATCCTTGAGAGTTTTCGCCCCGAAGAACG
TTTTCCAATGATGAGCACTTTTAAAGTTCTGCTATGTGGCGCGGTATTATCCCGTATTGACGCCGGGCAA
GAGCAACTCGGTCGCCGCATACACTATTCTCAGAATGACTTGGTTGAGTACTCACCAGTCACAGAAAAGC
ATCTTACGGATGGCATGACAGTAAGAGAATTATGCAGTGCTGCCATAACCATGAGTGATAACACTGCGGC
CAACTTACTTCTGACAACGATCGGAGGACCGAAGGAGCTAACCGCTTTTTTGCACAACATGGGGGATCAT
GTAACTCGCCTTGATCGTTGGGAACCGGAGCTGAATGAAGCCATACCAAACGACGAGCGTGACACCACGA
TGCCTGTAGCAATGGCAACAACGTTGCGCAAACTATTAACTGGCGAACTACTTACTCTAGCTTCCCGGCA
ACAATTAATAGACTGGATGGAGGCGGATAAAGTTGCAGGACCACTTCTGCGCTCGGCCCTTCCGGCTGGC
TGGTTTATTGCTGATAAATCTGGAGCCGGTGAGCGTGGAAGCCGCGGTATCATTGCAGCACTGGGGCCAG
ATGGTAAGCCCTCCCGTATCGTAGTTATCTACACGACGGGGAGTCAGGCAACTATGGATGAACGAAATAG
ACAGATCGCTGAGATAGGTGCCTCACTGATTAAGCATTGGTAACTGTCAGACCAAGTTTACTCATATATA
CTTTAGATTGATTTAAAACTTCATTTTTAATTTAAAAGGATCTAGGTGAAGATCCTTTTTGATAATCTCA
TGACCAAAATCCCTTAACGTGAGTTTTCGTTCCACTGAGCGTCAGACCCCGTAGAAAAGATCAAAGGATC
TTCTTGAGATCCTTTTTTTCTGCGCGTAATCTGCTGCTTGCAAACAAAAAAACCACCGCTACCAGCGGTG
GTTTGTTTGCCGGATCAAGAGCTACCAACTCTTTTTCCGAAGGTAACTGGCTTCAGCAGAGCGCAGATAC
CAAATACTGTTCTTCTAGTGTAGCCGTAGTTAGGCCACCACTTCAAGAACTCTGTAGCACCGCCTACATA
CCTCGCTCTGCTAATCCTGTTACCAGTGGCTGCTGCCAGTGGCGATAAGTCGTGTCTTACCGGGTTGGAC
TCAAGACGATAGTTACCGGATAAGGCGCAGCGGTCGGGCTGAACGGGGGGTTCGTGCACACAGCCCAGCT
TGGAGCGAACGACCTACACCGAACTGAGATACCTACAGCGTGAGCTATGAGAAAGCGCCACGCTTCCCGA
AGGGAGAAAGGCGGACAGGTATCCGGTAAGCGGCAGGGTCGGAACAGGAGAGCGCACGAGGGAGCTTCCA
GGGGGAAACGCCTGGTATCTTTATAGTCCTGTCGGGTTTCGCCACCTCTGACTTGAGCGTCGATTTTTGT
GATGCTCGTCAGGGGGGCGGAGCCTATGGAAAAACGCCAGCAACGCGGCCTTTTTACGGTTCCTGGCCTT
TTGCTGGCCTTTTGCTCACATGTGAGGGCCTATTTCCCATGATTCCTTCATATTTGCATATACGATACAA
GGCTGTTAGAGAGATAATTGGAATTAATTTGACTGTAAACACAAAGATATTAGTACAAAATACGTGACGT
AGAAAGTAATAATTTCTTGGGTAGTTTGCAGTTTTAAAATTATGTTTTAAAATGGACTATCATATGCTTA
CCGTAACTTGAAAGTATTTCGATTTCTTGGCTTTATATATCTTGTGGAAAGGACGAAACACCGCTGGGCC
AGGCACTCAGATGGTTT
Features (pLannotate 1.2.2; 19 found; start..end, strand, type, name):
     79..122     +  misc_RNA       gRNA scaffold (fragment): guide RNA scaffold for the Streptococcus pyogenes CRISPR/Cas9 system
    169..454     +  enhancer       CMV enhancer: human cytomegalovirus immediate early enhancer; contains an 18-bp deletion relative to the standard CMV enhancer
    456..575     +  promoter       chicken β-actin promoter (fragment): No description available
    572..698     +  promoter       chicken β-actin promoter (fragment): No description available
    699..926     +  intron         hybrid intron: hybrid between chicken β-actin (CBA) and minute virus of mice (MMV) introns (Gray et al., 2011)
   1064..2665    +  CDS            Cas9(N): N-terminal portion of Streptococcus pyogenes Cas9 (Zetsche et al., 2015)
   2666..5164    +  CDS            Cas9(C): C-terminal portion of Streptococcus pyogenes Cas9 (Zetsche et al., 2015)
   5165..5212    +  CDS            nucleoplasmin NLS: bipartite nuclear localization signal from nucleoplasmin
   5246..5357    +  polyA_signal   bGH poly(A) signal: bovine growth hormone polyadenylation signal
   5462..5602    +  repeat_region  AAV2 ITR: inverted terminal repeat of adeno-associated virus serotype 2 inverted
   5607..5658    -  misc_feature   bom (fragment): basis of mobility region from pBR322
   5677..6132    +  rep_origin     f1 ori (sequence partly withheld): f1 bacteriophage origin of replication; arrow indicates direction of (+) strand synthesis
   6133..6182    -  misc_feature   bom (fragment): basis of mobility region from pBR322
   6284..6319    -  CDS            rop (fragment): Rop protein, which maintains plasmids at low copy number; rop
   6414..6518    +  promoter       AmpR promoter: bla
   6519..7379    +  CDS            AmpR: β-lactamase; bla; confers resistance to ampicillin, carbenicillin, and related antibiotics
   7550..8138    +  rep_origin     ori: high-copy-number ColE1/pMB1/pBR322/pUC origin of replication
   8200..8440    +  promoter       U6 promoter: RNA polymerase III promoter for human U6 snRNA
   8470..72      +  misc_RNA       gRNA scaffold (across the origin): guide RNA scaffold for the Streptococcus pyogenes CRISPR/Cas9 system
