[The description below was written by a language model from this plasmid's Addgene catalogue record and pLannotate feature annotations shown in this document.]
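Description:
pSPDEF.1.0-gDNA is a mammalian CRISPR expression plasmid built on the pX330 backbone, delivering both Streptococcus pyogenes Cas9 and a single guide RNA directed against the human transcription factor gene SPDEF. It is maintained in E. coli as a high-copy plasmid through a ColE1/pUC-type origin and selected with ampicillin via the β-lactamase gene. An f1/M13 phage origin, small remnants of pBR322 bom and rop, and a single AAV2 inverted terminal repeat are also annotated as backbone carry-overs. With only one ITR annotated, the record gives no sign that the plasmid is meant for AAV packaging.

Two expression units make up the payload. A human U6 RNA polymerase III promoter drives the guide, whose 20-nucleotide SPDEF target sequence was inserted between the BbsI sites (destroyed in cloning) directly upstream of the S. pyogenes gRNA scaffold; the PAM listed with the target is genomic and is not present in the plasmid. Cas9 is transcribed from a hybrid promoter consisting of the CMV enhancer, the chicken β-actin promoter and a hybrid CBA/MVM intron. The annotation software splits the open reading frame into N- and C-terminal portions, but they are contiguous. The coding sequence ends in a nucleoplasmin bipartite nuclear localization signal and is followed by the bGH polyadenylation signal.

The depositor's sequence and the repository's sequencing result differ slightly in length (8,507 versus 8,473 nt). The most visible difference lies in the chicken β-actin promoter, which appears as two fragments in the sequenced version. The depositor notes that the plasmid is to be used with a companion construct, pSPDEF-donor, which suggests Cas9 cleavage at SPDEF paired with donor-templated editing, although the record does not describe the intended modification.
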