Addgene plasmid #113796: pSPDEF.1.0-gDNA
Purpose: CRISPR plasmid for expression of Cas9 and gRNA targeting human transcription factor SPDEF
Depositing lab: Kevin White.
Backbone
  Vector backbone: pX330
  Backbone manufacturer: Zhang lab (Addgene plasmid ID: 42230)
  Vector type: Mammalian Expression, CRISPR
Growth in bacteria
  Bacterial resistance: Ampicillin, 100 μg/mL
  Growth temperature: 37°C
  Growth strain: DH5alpha
  Copy number: High Copy
Gene/Insert
  Gene/Insert name: SPDEF
  gRNA/shRNA sequence: TGGGCCAGGCACTCAGATG GGG
  Species: H. sapiens (human)
  Entrez Gene: SPDEF (a.k.a. PDEF, bA375E1.3)
  Cloning method: Restriction Enzyme; 5′ cloning site BbsI (destroyed during cloning); 3′ cloning site BbsI (destroyed during cloning)
  Sequencing primers: 5′ hU6-F (5'-GAGGGCCTATTTCCCATGATT-3')
Terms and licenses: Academic/Nonprofit Terms; Industry Terms: Not Available to Industry
Depositor comments: gRNA sequence listed includes 20 nucleotide target sequence, followed by the uncloned PAM sequence. The PAM sequence is not present in the plasmid. Use with plasmid pSPDEF-donor
How to cite: pSPDEF.1.0-gDNA was a gift from Kevin White (Addgene plasmid # 113796 ; http://n2t.net/addgene:113796 ; RRID:Addgene_113796)
